Addgene plasmid #25108: PP-CyP3
Purpose: Bacterial expression for structure determination; may not be full ORF
Depositing lab: Cheryl Arrowsmith. Depositing organization: University of Toronto.
Backbone
  Vector backbone: pET15-MHL
  Backbone manufacturer: SGC
  Backbone size w/o insert (bp): 7737
  Vector type: Bacterial Expression
Growth in bacteria
  Bacterial resistance: Ampicillin, 100 μg/mL
  Growth temperature: 37°C
  Growth strain: DH5alpha
  Copy number: Low Copy
Gene/Insert
  Gene/Insert name: cgd2_1660:C33295 (alt names: PDB: 2POE; cyclophilin J)
  Species: Cryptosporidium parvum
  Insert size (bp): 507
  GenBank ID: EAZ51377
  Tag / fusion protein: His (N terminal on insert)
  Cloning method: Restriction Enzyme
  Sequencing primers: 5′ T7; 3′ T7-term
Terms and licenses: Academic/Nonprofit Terms; Industry Terms: Not Available to Industry
Depositor comments: PDB: 2POE. http://www.thesgc.org/structures/2POE/ .
How to cite: PP-CyP3 was a gift from Cheryl Arrowsmith (Addgene plasmid # 25108 ; http://n2t.net/addgene:25108 ; RRID:Addgene_25108)
