[The description below was written by a language model from this plasmid's Addgene catalogue record.]
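Description:
PP-CyP3 is a bacterial expression plasmid built on the pET15-MHL backbone, a structural-genomics derivative of the pET15 family. It is maintained in E. coli under ampicillin selection and is recorded as low copy, with DH5alpha listed as the propagation strain. The record does not provide a feature table, so the origin of replication and the promoter are not explicitly stated. However, the use of T7 and T7-terminator sequencing primers flanking the insert is consistent with the T7 promoter/terminator expression cassette typical of pET vectors, in which transcription depends on T7 RNA polymerase supplied by the expression host.

The insert is a 507 bp fragment of the Cryptosporidium parvum gene cgd2_1660, encoding a cyclophilin-type protein (alternative name cyclophilin J). Cyclophilins are peptidyl-prolyl cis-trans isomerases, enzymes that catalyse isomerisation of proline peptide bonds. The fragment was introduced by restriction enzyme cloning and is fused to an N-terminal His tag, which allows purification of the recombinant protein by immobilised metal affinity chromatography. The record does not say whether a protease cleavage site lies between the tag and the insert.

The stated purpose is production of protein in bacteria for structure determination, and the depositor notes that the insert may not represent the full open reading frame. This reflects the common practice of trimming constructs to a well-behaved, crystallisable domain. The construct is linked in the record to a deposited protein structure of this cyclophilin, so it is chiefly useful for reproducing that recombinant protein for structural, biochemical or ligand-binding studies of the parasite enzyme.
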