>Addgene plasmid #25108 | PP-CyP3 | depositor partial sequence | sequence record 11582 | Author sequence
ATGTCAGTTAGAATAATAACAAATTACGGAGACCTAAAATTTGAGCTATTCTGTTCTCAATGCCCAAAAG
CCTGCAAAAATTTCCTTGCTCTTTCAGCAAGTGGCTACTATAAAAATACAATTTTTCACAAGAATATAAA
GGGATTTATCATACAAGGTGGTGACCCAACTGGCACAGGAAAGGGCGGAGAGAGTATCTATGGGAGATAT
TTTGATGATGAGATTTATCCAGAATTGAAGTATGATAGGAGAGGTATTCTTTCGATGGCAAGCAAAGGCG
CTAGTAAAAAACCAAATACAAACGGTTCACAGTTTTTTATAACTTATTCAAGTTTACCGCAACTTAATGG
AGAGTATGTTATTTTTGGTAAGCTGATAGATGGTTTTGAAACTCTAAATACGTTAGAAAACTGTCCATCT
GACAAATCCCACAAACCAATTGACGAAATAATTATTAAAGATATAGTTATTCATTCAAACCCTATTGCTG
ACCAAGAAATACTTGAT
