>Addgene plasmid #25108 | PP-CyP3 | addgene partial sequence | sequence record 31185 | 25108 with T7
GAATATTTTGTTTACTTTAGAAGGAGATATACCATGCATCATCATCATCATCACAGCAGCGGCAGAGAAA
ACTTGTATTTCCAGGGCATGTCAGTTAGAATAATAACAAATTACGGAGACCTAAAATTTGAGCTATTCTG
TTCTCAATGCCCAAAAGCCTGCAAAAATTTCCTTGCTCTTTCAGCAAGTGGCTACTATAAAAATACAATT
TTTCACAAGAATATAAAGGGATTTATCATACAAGGTGGTGACCCAACTGGCACAGGAAAGGGCGGAGAGA
GTATCTATGGGAGATATTTTGATGATGAGATTTATCCAGAATTGAAGTATGATAGGAGAGGTATTCTTTC
GATGGCAAGCAAAGGCGCTAGTAAAAAACCAAATACAAACGGTTCACAGTTTTTTATAACTTATTCAAGT
TTACCGCAACTTAATGGAGAGTATGTTATTTTTGGTAAGCTGATAGATGGTTTTGAAACTCTAAATACGT
TAGAAAACTGTCCATCTGACAAATCCCACAAACCAATTGACGAAATAATTATTAAAGATATAGTTATTCA
TTCAAACCCTATTGCTGACCAAGAAATACTTGATTGATGACGAAGCTTGCGGCCGCACTCGAGGATCCGG
CTGCTAACAAAGCCCGAAAGGAAGCTGAGTTGGCTGCTGCCACCGCTGAGCAATAACTAGCATAACCCCT
TGGGGCCTCTAAACGGGTCTTGAGGGGTTTTTTGCTGAAAGGAGGAACTATATCCGGATATCCCGCAAGA
GGCCCGGCAGTACCGGCATAACCAAGCCTATGCCTACAGCATCCAGGGTGACGGTGCCGAGGATGACGAT
GAGCGCATTGTTAGATTTCATACACGGTGCCTGACTGCGTTAGCAATTTAACTGTGATAAACTACCGCAT
TAAAGCTTATCGATGATAAGCCTGTCCAAACATG
